Addgene plasmid #43670: III-TAAT
Depositing lab: Chad Cowan & Kiran Musunuru. Depositing organization: Harvard University. Publication: A TALEN Genome-Editing System for Generating Human Stem Cell-Based Disease Models. Ding Q, Lee YK, Schaefer EA, Peters DT, Veres A, Kim K, Kuperwasser N, Motola DL, Meissner TB, Hendriks WT, Trevisan M, Gupta RM, Moisan A, Banks E, Friesen M, Schinzel RT, Xia F, Tang A, Xia Y, Figueroa E, Wann A, Ahfeldt T, Daheron L, Zhang F, Rubin LL, Peng LF, Chung RT, Musunuru K, Cowan CA. Cell Stem Cell. 2012 Dec 12. pii: S1934-5909(12)00645-5. doi: 10.1016/j.stem.2012.11.011. PubMed 23246482.
Backbone
  Vector backbone: pCRII-TOPO
  Backbone manufacturer: Invitrogen
  Backbone size w/o insert (bp): 3973
  Vector type: Bacterial Cloning
Growth in bacteria
  Bacterial resistance: Ampicillin and Kanamycin, 100 & 50 μg/mL
  Growth temperature: 37°C
  Growth strain: Top10
  Copy number: High Copy
Gene/Insert
  Gene/Insert name: III-TAAT
  Species: Synthetic
  Insert size (bp): 426
  Cloning method: TOPO Cloning
  Sequencing primers: 5′ T7; 3′ M13-rev
Terms and licenses: Academic/Nonprofit Terms; Industry Terms: Not Available to Industry
How to cite: III-TAAT was a gift from Chad Cowan & Kiran Musunuru (Addgene plasmid # 43670 ; http://n2t.net/addgene:43670 ; RRID:Addgene_43670)
