[The description below was written by a language model from this plasmid's Addgene catalogue record.]
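Description:
III-TAAT is a bacterial cloning plasmid built on the pCRII-TOPO backbone (about 4 kb without insert), carrying a 426 bp synthetic insert introduced by TOPO cloning. It is a high-copy plasmid maintained in E. coli, and the record lists both ampicillin and kanamycin resistance, consistent with the dual-marker design of this commercial backbone. No feature table accompanies the entry, so origins, promoters and other backbone elements are not itemised. The listed sequencing primers, T7 on the 5′ side and M13 reverse on the 3′ side, show that the insert lies between these standard priming sites in the cloning region.

The insert is described only by its name and as synthetic; the record does not spell out its composition. The associated publication describes a TALEN genome-editing system for generating human stem cell-based disease models. In that context, the name and size suggest a pre-assembled block of four TAL effector repeat modules: 426 bp fits roughly four repeats of about 34 amino acids each. "TAAT" would then denote the four DNA bases the repeats recognise, and "III" the position of the block within the ordered repeat array. This reading is an inference, not something stated in the record.

On that interpretation, the plasmid is not an expression construct, and no eukaryotic promoter, tag or reporter is recorded. It would serve as a library component, propagated in bacteria as a source of its repeat block. That block would be combined with others to build a full-length, custom TALE DNA-binding domain in a separate nuclease expression vector.
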