>Addgene plasmid #43670 | III-TAAT | depositor partial sequence | sequence record 58935 | III-TAAT sequence 426 bps
CGTCTCGGCTCACCCCAGAGCAGGTCGTGGCCATTGCCTCGAATGGAGGGGGCAAACAGGCGTTGGAAAC
CGTACAACGATTGCTGCCGGTGCTGTGCCAAGCGCACGGACTCACCCCAGAGCAGGTCGTGGCAATCGCC
TCCAACATTGGCGGGAAACAGGCACTCGAGACTGTCCAGCGCCTGCTTCCCGTGCTGTGCCAAGCGCACG
GCCTCACCCCAGAGCAGGTCGTGGCAATCGCCTCCAACATTGGCGGGAAACAGGCACTCGAGACTGTCCA
GCGCCTGCTTCCCGTGCTGTGCCAAGCGCACGGATTAACCCCAGAGCAGGTCGTGGCCATTGCCTCGAAT
GGAGGGGGCAAACAGGCGTTGGAAACCGTACAACGATTGCTGCCGGTGCTGTGCCAAGCGCACGGACTCA
GAGACG
