>Addgene plasmid #43670 | III-TAAT | addgene partial sequence | sequence record 61779 | M13-F20 5'-TGTAAAACGACGGCCAGT-3'
CGAATTGGGCCCTCTAGATGCATGCTCGAGCGGCCGCCAGTGTGATGGATATCTGCAGAATTCGCCCTTG
ATGCCGTCCTAGCGCGTCTCGGCTCACCCCAGAGCAGGTCGTGGCCATTGCCTCGAATGGAGGGGGCAAA
CAGGCGTTGGAAACCGTACAACGATTGCTGCCGGTGCTGTGCCAAGCGCACGGACTCACCCCAGAGCAGG
TCGTGGCAATCGCCTCCAACATTGGCGGGAAACAGGCACTCGAGACTGTCCAGCGCCTGCTTCCCGTGCT
GTGCCAAGCGCACGGCCTCACCCCAGAGCAGGTCGTGGCAATCGCCTCCAACATTGGCGGGAAACAGGCA
CTCGAGACTGTCCAGCGCCTGCTTCCCGTGCTGTGCCAAGCGCACGGATTAACCCCAGAGCAGGTCGTGG
CCATTGCCTCGAATGGAGGGGGCAAACAGGCGTTGGAAACCGTACAACGATTGCTGCCGGTGCTGTGCCA
AGCGCACGGACTCAGAGACGTGGGCACAGGAAAGATACTTAAGGGCGAATTCCAGCACACTGGCGGCCGT
TACTAGTGGATCCGAGCTCGGTACCAAGCTTGATGCATAGCTTGAGTATTCTATAGTGTCACCTAAATAG
CTTGGCGTAATCATGGTCATAGCTGTTTCCTGTGTGAAATTGTTATCCGCTCACAATTCCACACAACATA
CGAGCCGGAAGCATAAAGTGTAAAGCCTGGGGTGCCTAATGAGTGAGCTAACTCACATTAATTGCGTTGC
GCTCACTGCCCGCTTTCCAGTCGGGAAACCTGTCGTGCCAGCTGCATTAATGAATCGGCCAACGCGCGGG
GAGAGGCGGTTTGCGTATTGGGCGCTCTTCCGCTTCCTCGC
